Addgene plasmid #122480: IFITM3-N21del-V93-TAG
Purpose: expresses human IFITM3-N21del with unnatural amino acid incorporated site specifically in response to the amber codon TAG in mammalian cells when co-transfected with tRNA synthetase/tRNA pair.
Depositing lab: Howard Hang. Depositing organization: Rockefeller University. Publication: IFITM3 directly engages and shuttles incoming virus particles to lysosomes. Spence JS, He R, Hoffmann HH, Das T, Thinon E, Rice CM, Peng T, Chandran K, Hang HC. Nat Chem Biol. 2019 Jan 14. pii: 10.1038/s41589-018-0213-2. doi: 10.1038/s41589-018-0213-2. PubMed 30643282.
Backbone
  Vector backbone: pCMV-HA
  Backbone manufacturer: clontech
  Backbone size w/o insert (bp): 3800
  Total vector size (bp): 4148
  Vector type: Mammalian Expression
Growth in bacteria
  Bacterial resistance: Ampicillin, 100 μg/mL
  Growth temperature: 37°C
  Growth strain: DH5alpha
  Copy number: High Copy
Gene/Insert
  Gene/Insert name: IFITM3
  Species: H. sapiens (human)
  Mutation: Changed Valine 93 to amber codon and deleted amino acid 1-21
  Entrez Gene: IFITM3 (a.k.a. 1-8U, DSPA2b, IP15)
  Cloning method: Restriction Enzyme; 5′ cloning site EcoRI (not destroyed); 3′ cloning site SalI (not destroyed)
  Sequencing primers: 5′ GATCCGGTACTAGAGGAACTGAAAAAC
Terms and licenses: Academic/Nonprofit Terms; Industry Terms: Not Available to Industry
Depositor comments: Please note that this plasmid does not contain an HA tag.
How to cite: IFITM3-N21del-V93-TAG was a gift from Howard Hang (Addgene plasmid # 122480 ; http://n2t.net/addgene:122480 ; RRID:Addgene_122480)
