[The description below was written by a language model from this plasmid's Addgene catalogue record and pLannotate feature annotations shown in this document.]
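Description:
IFITM3-N21del-V93-TAG is a mammalian expression plasmid built on the pCMV-HA backbone. It carries a modified human IFITM3 coding sequence cloned between EcoRI and SalI sites that remain intact. It is propagated in E. coli from a high-copy ColE1/pUC-type origin and selected with ampicillin through the β-lactamase gene and its own promoter. The annotation also picks up short remnants of lac regulatory elements, lacI, lacZα, rop and bom, which are leftovers of the backbone's cloning history and not functional parts of the design. The catalogue lists a total size of 4148 bp, whereas the sequenced record that was annotated is 4,077 nt. No mammalian selection marker is annotated, which fits use by transient transfection.

Expression is driven by the human cytomegalovirus immediate early enhancer and promoter, which span the numbering origin of the circular map. These are followed by a modified SV40 intron with splice donor and acceptor sites, the IFITM3 fragment, and an SV40 polyadenylation signal. The insert lacks amino acids 1–21 of IFITM3, and the codon for valine 93 has been changed to the amber stop codon TAG. On its own the transcript should terminate at this position. When the plasmid is co-transfected with an orthogonal tRNA synthetase/tRNA pair that suppresses amber codons, an unnatural amino acid is incorporated at that site and the full-length truncation mutant is made. Despite the backbone name, the depositor notes that this plasmid does not contain an HA tag. IFITM3 is an interferon-induced antiviral protein that restricts viral entry, and the construct is intended for site-specific modification of the N-terminally deleted form in mammalian cells. The record does not state which unnatural amino acid or downstream chemistry is used.
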