Features (pLannotate 1.2.2; 16 found; start..end, strand, type, name):
      1..204     +  promoter       CMV promoter: human cytomegalovirus (CMV) immediate early promoter
    342..438     +  intron         SV40 intron: modified SV40 intron with splice donor and acceptor sites
    493..840     +  CDS            IFITM3 (fragment): IFM3_HUMAN - Experimental evidence at protein level: Swiss-Prot protein existence level 1. IFN-induced antiviral protein which disrupts intracellular cholesterol homeostasis. Inhibits the entry of viruses to the host cell cytoplasm by preventing viral fusion with cholesterol depleted endosomes. May inactivate new enveloped viruses which buds out of the infected cell, by letting them go out with a cholesterol depleted membrane. Active against multiple viruses, including influenza A virus, SARS coronaviruses (SARS-CoV and SARS-CoV-2), Marburg virus (MARV), Ebola virus (EBOV), Dengue virus (DNV),
    886..1020    -  polyA_signal   SV40 poly(A) signal: SV40 polyadenylation signal
   1155..1171    -  protein_bind   lac operator: The lac repressor binds to the lac operator to inhibit transcription in E. coli. This inhibition can be relieved by adding lactose or isopropyl-β-D-thiogalactopyranoside (IPTG). lac repressor encoded by lacI
   1179..1209    -  promoter       lac promoter: promoter for the E. coli lac operon
   1224..1245    -  protein_bind   CAP binding site: CAP binding activates transcription in the presence of cAMP. E. coli catabolite activator protein
   1258..1350    -  CDS            lacI (fragment): lac repressor; lacI; The lac repressor binds to the lac operator to inhibit transcription in E. coli. This inhibition can be relieved by adding lactose or isopropyl-β-D-thiogalactopyranoside (IPTG).
   1533..2121    -  rep_origin     ori: high-copy-number ColE1/pMB1/pBR322/pUC origin of replication
   2292..3152    -  CDS            AmpR: β-lactamase; bla; confers resistance to ampicillin, carbenicillin, and related antibiotics
   3153..3257    -  promoter       AmpR promoter: bla
   3352..3387    +  CDS            rop (fragment): Rop protein, which maintains plasmids at low copy number; rop
   3489..3588    +  misc_feature   bom (fragment): basis of mobility region from pBR322
   3594..3749    -  CDS            lacZα (fragment): LacZα fragment of β-galactosidase; lacZ fragment
   3755..3775    -  misc_feature   MCS (fragment): pUC18/19 multiple cloning site
   3774..4077    +  enhancer       CMV enhancer: human cytomegalovirus immediate early enhancer
>Addgene plasmid #122480 | IFITM3-N21del-V93-TAG | addgene full sequence | sequence record 237764 | Addgene NGS Result
GTGATGCGGTTTTGGCAGTACATCAATGGGCGTGGATAGCGGTTTGACTCACGGGGATTTCCAAGTCTCC
ACCCCATTGACGTCAATGGGAGTTTGTTTTGGCACCAAAATCAACGGGACTTTCCAAAATGTCGTAACAA
CTCCGCCCCATTGACGCAAATGGGCGGTAGGCGTGTACGGTGGGAGGTCTATATAAGCAGAGCTCGTTTA
GTGAACCGTCAGATCGCCTGGAGACGCCATCCACGCTGTTTTGACCTCCATAGAAGACACCGGGACCGAT
CCAGCCTCCGGACTCTAGAGGATCCGGTACTAGAGGAACTGAAAAACCAGAAAGTTAACTGGTAAGTTTA
GTCTTTTTGTCTTTTATTTCAGGTCCCGGATCCGGTGGTGGTGCAAATCAAAGAACTGCTCCTCAGTGGA
TGTTGCCTTTACTTCTAGGCCTGTACGGAAGTGTTACTTCTGCTCTAAAAGCTGCGGAATTGTACCCGCG
GGCCCACCATGGAGATGCTCAAGGAGGAGCACGAGGTGGCTGTGCTGGGGGCGCCCCACAACCCTGCTCC
CCCGACGTCCACCGTGATCCACATCCGCAGCGAGACCTCCGTGCCCGACCATGTCGTCTGGTCCCTGTTC
AACACCCTCTTCATGAACCCCTGCTGCCTGGGCTTCATAGCATTCGCCTACTCCGTGAAGTCTAGGGACA
GGAAGATGGTTGGCGACTAGACCGGGGCCCAGGCCTATGCCTCCACCGCCAAGTGCCTGAACATCTGGGC
CCTGATTCTGGGCATCCTCATGACCATTCTGCTCATCGTCATCCCAGTGCTGATCTTCCAGGCCTATGGA
TAATAATAAGTCGACCGAGATCTCTCGAGGTACCGCGGCCGCGGGGATCCAGACATGATAAGATACATTG
ATGAGTTTGGACAAACCACAACTAGAATGCAGTGAAAAAAATGCTTTATTTGTGAAATTTGTGATGCTAT
TGCTTTATTTGTAACCATTATAAGCTGCAATAAACAAGTTAACAACAACAATTGCATTCATTTTATGTTT
CAGGTTCAGGGGGAGGTGTGGGAGGTTTTTTCGGATCCTCTAGAGTCGATCTGCAGGCATGCTAGCTTGG
CGTAATCATGGTCATAGCTGTTTCCTGTGTGAAATTGTTATCCGCTCACAATTCCACACAACATACGAGC
CGGAAGCATAAAGTGTAAAGCCTGGGGTGCCTAATGAGTGAGCTAACTCACATTAATTGCGTTGCGCTCA
CTGCCCGCTTTCCAGTCGGGAAACCTGTCGTGCCAGCTGCATTAATGAATCGGCCAACGCGCGGGGAGAG
GCGGTTTGCGTATTGGGCGCTCTTCCGCTTCCTCGCTCACTGACTCGCTGCGCTCGGTCGTTCGGCTGCG
GCGAGCGGTATCAGCTCACTCAAAGGCGGTAATACGGTTATCCACAGAATCAGGGGATAACGCAGGAAAG
AACATGTGAGCAAAAGGCCAGCAAAAGGCCAGGAACCGTAAAAAGGCCGCGTTGCTGGCGTTTTTCCATA
GGCTCCGCCCCCCTGACGAGCATCACAAAAATCGACGCTCAAGTCAGAGGTGGCGAAACCCGACAGGACT
ATAAAGATACCAGGCGTTTCCCCCTGGAAGCTCCCTCGTGCGCTCTCCTGTTCCGACCCTGCCGCTTACC
GGATACCTGTCCGCCTTTCTCCCTTCGGGAAGCGTGGCGCTTTCTCATAGCTCACGCTGTAGGTATCTCA
GTTCGGTGTAGGTCGTTCGCTCCAAGCTGGGCTGTGTGCACGAACCCCCCGTTCAGCCCGACCGCTGCGC
CTTATCCGGTAACTATCGTCTTGAGTCCAACCCGGTAAGACACGACTTATCGCCACTGGCAGCAGCCACT
GGTAACAGGATTAGCAGAGCGAGGTATGTAGGCGGTGCTACAGAGTTCTTGAAGTGGTGGCCTAACTACG
GCTACACTAGAAGAACAGTATTTGGTATCTGCGCTCTGCTGAAGCCAGTTACCTTCGGAAAAAGAGTTGG
TAGCTCTTGATCCGGCAAACAAACCACCGCTGGTAGCGGTGGTTTTTTTGTTTGCAAGCAGCAGATTACG
CGCAGAAAAAAAGGATCTCAAGAAGATCCTTTGATCTTTTCTACGGGGTCTGACGCTCAGTGGAACGAAA
ACTCACGTTAAGGGATTTTGGTCATGAGATTATCAAAAAGGATCTTCACCTAGATCCTTTTAAATTAAAA
ATGAAGTTTTAAATCAATCTAAAGTATATATGAGTAAACTTGGTCTGACAGTTACCAATGCTTAATCAGT
GAGGCACCTATCTCAGCGATCTGTCTATTTCGTTCATCCATAGTTGCCTGACTCCCCGTCGTGTAGATAA
CTACGATACGGGAGGGCTTACCATCTGGCCCCAGTGCTGCAATGATACCGCGAGACCCACGCTCACCGGC
TCCAGATTTATCAGCAATAAACCAGCCAGCCGGAAGGGCCGAGCGCAGAAGTGGTCCTGCAACTTTATCC
GCCTCCATCCAGTCTATTAATTGTTGCCGGGAAGCTAGAGTAAGTAGTTCGCCAGTTAATAGTTTGCGCA
ACGTTGTTGCCATTGCTACAGGCATCGTGGTGTCACGCTCGTCGTTTGGTATGGCTTCATTCAGCTCCGG
TTCCCAACGATCAAGGCGAGTTACATGATCCCCCATGTTATGCAAAAAAGCGGTTAGCTCCTTCGGTCCT
CCGATCGTTGTCAGAAGTAAGTTGGCCGCAGTGTTATCACTCATGGTTATGGCAGCACTGCATAATTCTC
TTACTGTCATGCCATCCGTAAGATGCTTTTCTGTGACTGGTGAGTACTCAACCAAGTCATTCTGAGAATA
GTGTATGCGGCGACCGAGTTGCTCTTGCCCGGCGTCAATACGGGATAATACCGCGCCACATAGCAGAACT
TTAAAAGTGCTCATCATTGGAAAACGTTCTTCGGGGCGAAAACTCTCAAGGATCTTACCGCTGTTGAGAT
CCAGTTCGATGTAACCCACTCGTGCACCCAACTGATCTTCAGCATCTTTTACTTTCACCAGCGTTTCTGG
GTGAGCAAAAACAGGAAGGCAAAATGCCGCAAAAAAGGGAATAAGGGCGACACGGAAATGTTGAATACTC
ATACTCTTCCTTTTTCAATATTATTGAAGCATTTATCAGGGTTATTGTCTCATGAGCGGATACATATTTG
AATGTATTTAGAAAAATAAACAAATAGGGGTTCCGCGCACATTTCCCCGAAAAGTGCCACCTGACGTCTA
AGAAACCATTATTATCATGACATTAACCTATAAAAATAGGCGTATCACGAGGCCCTTTCGTCTCGCGCGT
TTCGGTGATGACGGTGAAAACCTCTGACACATGCAGCTCCCGGAGACGGTCACAGCTTGTCTGTAAGCGG
ATGCCGGGAGCAGACAAGCCCGTCAGGGCGCGTCAGCGGGTGTTGGCGGGTGTCGGGGCTGGCTTAACTA
TGCGGCATCAGAGCAGATTGTACTGAGAGTGCACCATATGCGGTGTGAAATACCGCACAGATGCGTAAGG
AGAAAATACCGCATCAGGCGCCATTCGCCATTCAGGCTGCGCAACTGTTGGGAAGGGCGATCGGTGCGGG
CCTCTTCGCTATTACGCCAGCTGGCGAAAGGGGGATGTGCTGCAAGGCGATTAAGTTGGGTAACGCCAGG
GTTTTCCCAGTCACGACGTTGTAAAACGACGGCCAGTGAGTTCGAGCTTGCATGCCTGCAGGTCGTTACA
TAACTTACGGTAAATGGCCCGCCTGGCTGACCGCCCAACGACCCCCGCCCATTGACGTCAATAATGACGT
ATGTTCCCATAGTAACGCCAATAGGGACTTTCCATTGACGTCAATGGGTGGAGTATTTACGGTAAACTGC
CCACTTGGCAGTACATCAAGTGTATCATATGCCAAGTACGCCCCCTATTGACGTCAATGACGGTAAATGG
CCCGCCTGGCATTATGCCCAGTACATGACCTTATGGGACTTTCCTACTTGGCAGTACATCTACGTATTAG
TCATCGCTATTACCATG
